Addgene plasmid #108485: pcDNA4-Tet-on-vsv-Mis12-dCEN-Incenp-GFP
Purpose: inducible expression of vsv-Mis12-dCEN-INCENP-EGFP
Depositing lab: Susanne Lens. Publication: Sensing chromosome bi-orientation by spatial separation of aurora B kinase from kinetochore substrates. Liu D, Vader G, Vromans MJ, Lampson MA, Lens SM. Science. 2009 Mar 6;323(5919):1350-3. doi: 10.1126/science.1167000. Epub 2009 Jan 15. PubMed 19150808.
Backbone
  Vector backbone: pcDNA4-TO
  Backbone size w/o insert (bp): 5100
  Vector type: Mammalian Expression
  Selectable markers: Zeocin
Growth in bacteria
  Bacterial resistance: Ampicillin, 100 μg/mL
  Growth temperature: 37°C
  Growth strain: DH5alpha
  Copy number: High Copy
Gene/Insert
  Gene/Insert name: Mis12-dCEN-INCENP
  Species: H. sapiens (human)
  Insert size (bp): 3228
  Mutation: CEN box replaced by Mis12
  Entrez Gene: INCENP
  Promoter: CMV
  Tag / fusion protein: VSV (N terminal on insert); EGFP (C terminal on insert)
  Cloning method: Restriction Enzyme; 5′ cloning site BamH1 (destroyed during cloning); 3′ cloning site Xba1 (unknown if destroyed)
Terms and licenses: Academic/Nonprofit Terms; Industry Terms: Not Available to Industry
How to cite: pcDNA4-Tet-on-vsv-Mis12-dCEN-Incenp-GFP was a gift from Susanne Lens (Addgene plasmid # 108485 ; http://n2t.net/addgene:108485 ; RRID:Addgene_108485)
