[The description below was written by a language model from this plasmid's Addgene catalogue record and pLannotate feature annotations shown in this document.]
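Description:
pcDNA4-Tet-on-vsv-Mis12-dCEN-Incenp-GFP is a mammalian expression plasmid built on the pcDNA4-TO backbone for tetracycline-inducible expression of a re-targeted human INCENP fusion protein. It is propagated in E. coli at high copy from a ColE1/pUC-type origin with ampicillin selection (AmpR), and it also carries an f1 origin. For selection in mammalian cells, a Zeocin resistance gene (Sh ble) is driven by the SV40 early promoter and terminated by an SV40 poly(A) signal. An EM7 bacterial promoter upstream of the same gene also allows its expression in bacteria.

The expression cassette uses the CMV enhancer/promoter followed by two short tet operator-like elements, which the annotation software labels as PLtetO-1 fragments. In this arrangement transcription is held off in cells that express the Tet repressor and is released by adding tetracycline or doxycycline. The repressor is not encoded on this plasmid and must be supplied by the host cell line. The open reading frame encodes an N-terminal VSV epitope tag (catalogued but not annotated in the feature tables), human MIS12, INCENP lacking its CEN box, and a C-terminal EGFP, followed by the bGH polyadenylation signal. The N-terminal region of INCENP normally tethers the chromosomal passenger complex to the inner centromere, while its C-terminus binds Aurora B. Replacing the CEN box with the kinetochore protein MIS12 should therefore move INCENP, and the Aurora B bound to it, toward the kinetochore, with EGFP reporting localisation.

The associated publication concerns how spatial separation of Aurora B from kinetochore substrates senses chromosome bi-orientation. The depositor sequence and the repository's sequencing result differ by three nucleotides in length and give essentially the same feature map.
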