Features (pLannotate 1.2.2; 27 found; start..end, strand, type, name):
     28..80      -  misc_feature   bom (fragment): basis of mobility region from pBR322
    235..614     +  enhancer       CMV enhancer: human cytomegalovirus immediate early enhancer
    687..704     -  promoter       CMV promoter (fragment): human cytomegalovirus (CMV) immediate early promoter
    767..818     +  promoter       CMVd2 promoter: truncated human cytomegalovirus (CMV) immediate early promoter that yields moderately reduced expression relative to the full-length promoter
    820..839     +  promoter       PLtetO-1 promoter (fragment): modified phage lambda PL promoter with tet operator sites (Lutz and Bujard, 1997)
    841..860     +  promoter       PLtetO-1 promoter (fragment): modified phage lambda PL promoter with tet operator sites (Lutz and Bujard, 1997)
    868..901     +  promoter       TRE3GV promoter (fragment): 3rd-generation Tet-responsive promoter that can be activated by binding of Tet-On® 3G, optimized for retroviral and lentiviral vectors
    997..1014    +  misc_feature   MCS (fragment): multiple cloning site
   1075..1686    +  CDS            MIS12: MIS12_HUMAN - Experimental evidence at protein level: Swiss-Prot protein existence level 1. Part of the MIS12 complex which is required for normal chromosome alignment and segregation and for kinetochore formation during mitosis (PubMed:12515822, PubMed:15502821, PubMed:16585270). Essential for proper kinetochore microtubule attachments (PubMed:23891108). From Homo sapiens (Human).
   1654..4299    +  CDS            INCENP: INCE_HUMAN - Experimental evidence at protein level: Swiss-Prot protein existence level 1. Component of the chromosomal passenger complex (CPC), a complex that acts as a key regulator of mitosis. The CPC complex has essential functions at the centromere in ensuring correct chromosome alignment and segregation and is required for chromatin-induced microtubule stabilization and spindle assembly. Acts as a scaffold regulating CPC localization and activity. The C-terminus associates with AURKB or AURKC, the N-terminus associated with BIRC5/survivin and CDCA8/borealin tethers the CPC to the inner c
   4299..4343    +  misc_feature   MCS (fragment): multiple cloning site
   4357..5076    +  CDS            EGFP: the original enhanced GFP (Yang et al., 1996) mammalian codon-optimized
   5128..5352    +  polyA_signal   bGH poly(A) signal: bovine growth hormone polyadenylation signal
   5356..5377    +  promoter       SV40 promoter (fragment): SV40 enhancer and early promoter
   5398..5826    +  rep_origin     f1 ori (sequence partly withheld): f1 bacteriophage origin of replication; arrow indicates direction of (+) strand synthesis
   5840..6169    +  promoter       SV40 promoter: SV40 enhancer and early promoter
   6217..6264    +  promoter       EM7 promoter: synthetic bacterial promoter&nbsp
   6283..6657    +  CDS            BleoR: antibiotic-binding protein; Sh ble from Streptoalloteichus hindustanus; confers resistance to bleomycin, phleomycin, and Zeocin™
   6667..6792    +  CDS            ble (fragment): BLE_KLEPN - Experimental evidence at protein level: Swiss-Prot protein existence level 1. Binding protein with a strong affinity to the bleomycin family of antibiotics. Binds to CL990; an antimitotic-antibiotic compound. From Klebsiella pneumoniae.
   6787..6908    +  polyA_signal   SV40 poly(A) signal: SV40 polyadenylation signal
   6981..6997    -  protein_bind   lac operator: The lac repressor binds to the lac operator to inhibit transcription in E. coli. This inhibition can be relieved by adding lactose or isopropyl-β-D-thiogalactopyranoside (IPTG). lac repressor encoded by lacI
   7005..7035    -  promoter       lac promoter: promoter for the E. coli lac operon
   7050..7071    -  protein_bind   CAP binding site: CAP binding activates transcription in the presence of cAMP. E. coli catabolite activator protein
   7084..7176    -  CDS            lacI (fragment): lac repressor; lacI; The lac repressor binds to the lac operator to inhibit transcription in E. coli. This inhibition can be relieved by adding lactose or isopropyl-β-D-thiogalactopyranoside (IPTG).
   7359..7944    -  rep_origin     ori: high-copy-number ColE1/pMB1/pBR322/pUC origin of replication
   8115..8975    -  CDS            AmpR: β-lactamase; bla; confers resistance to ampicillin, carbenicillin, and related antibiotics
   8976..9080    -  promoter       AmpR promoter: bla
>Addgene plasmid #108485 | pcDNA4-Tet-on-vsv-Mis12-dCEN-Incenp-GFP | depositor full sequence | sequence record 205256 | pcDNA4-Tet-on-vsv-Mis12-dCEN-Incenp-GFP sequence 9111 bps
GACGGATCGGGAGATCTCCCGATCCCCTATGGTGCACTCTCAGTACAATCTGCTCTGATGCCGCATAGTT
AAGCCAGTATCTGCTCCCTGCTTGTGTGTTGGAGGTCGCTGAGTAGTGCGCGAGCAAAATTTAAGCTACA
ACAAGGCAAGGCTTGACCGACAATTGCATGAAGAATCTGCTTAGGGTTAGGCGTTTTGCGCTGCTTCGCG
ATGTACGGGCCAGATATACGCGTTGACATTGATTATTGACTAGTTATTAATAGTAATCAATTACGGGGTC
ATTAGTTCATAGCCCATATATGGAGTTCCGCGTTACATAACTTACGGTAAATGGCCCGCCTGGCTGACCG
CCCAACGACCCCCGCCCATTGACGTCAATAATGACGTATGTTCCCATAGTAACGCCAATAGGGACTTTCC
ATTGACGTCAATGGGTGGAGTATTTACGGTAAACTGCCCACTTGGCAGTACATCAAGTGTATCATATGCC
AAGTACGCCCCCTATTGACGTCAATGACGGTAAATGGCCCGCCTGGCATTATGCCCAGTACATGACCTTA
TGGGACTTTCCTACTTGGCAGTACATCTACGTATTAGTCATCGCTATTACCATGGTGATGCGGTTTTGGC
AGTACATCAATGGGCGTGGATAGCGGTTTGACTCACGGGGATTTCCAAGTCTCCACCCCATTGACGTCAA
TGGGAGTTTGTTTTGGAACCAAAATCAACGGGACTTTCCAAAATGTCGTAACAACTCCGCCCCATTGACG
CAAATGGGCGGTAGGCGTGTACGGTGGGAGGTCTATATAAGCAGAGCTCTCCCTATCAGTGATAGAGATC
TCCCTATCAGTGATAGAGATCGTCGACGAGCTCGTTTAGTGAACCGTCAGATCGCCTGGAGACGCCATCC
ACGCTGTTTTGACCTCCATAGAAGACACCGGGACCGATCCAGCCTCCGGACTCTAGCGTTTAAACTTAAG
CTTGGTACCGAGCTCGGATCTCGAGCTCAAGCTTGGTACCGGATCCGCCACCATGTACACCGACATCGAG
ATGAACCGGTTGGGCAAGGAATTCTCTGTGGATCCAATGACCTACGAGGCCCAGTTCTTTGGCTTCACGC
CACAAACGTGCATGCTTCGGATCTACATTGCATTTCAAGACTACCTATTTGAAGTGATGCAGGCCGTTGA
ACAGGTTATTCTGAAGAAGCTGGATGGCATCCCAGACTGTGACATTAGCCCAGTGCAGATTCGCAAATGC
ACAGAGAAGTTTCTTTGCTTCATGAAAGGACATTTTGATAACCTTTTTAGCAAAATGGAGCAACTGTTTT
TGCAGCTGATTTTACGTATTCCCTCAAACATCTTGCTTCCTGAAGATAAATGTAAGGAGACACCTTATAG
TGAGGAAGATTTTCAGCATCTCCAGAAAGAAATTGAACAGTTACAGGAGAAGTACAAGACTGAATTATGT
ACTAAGCAGGCCCTTCTTGCAGAATTAGAAGAGCAAAAAATTGTTCAGGCCAAACTCAAACAGACGTTGA
CTTTCTTTGATGAGCTTCATAATGTTGGCAGAGATCATGGGACTAGTGATTTTAGGGAGAGTTTAGTATC
CCTGGTTCAGAACTCCAGAAAACTACAGAACATTAGAGACAATGTGGAAAAGGAATCGAAACGACTGAAA
ATATCTGAATTCAGCAAAGAGCCAGAGCTGATGCCCAAAACACCTTCTCAGAAGAACCGACGGAAGAAGA
GACGGATTTCTTATGTTCAGGATGAAAACAGAGATCCCATCAGGAGAAGGTTATCCCGCAGAAAGTCTCG
GAGCAGCCAGCAGAGCACCCGACGCCTCCGCAGCAAGGACAGTGTAGAGAAGCTGGCTACAGTGGTCGGG
GAGAACGGCTCCGTTCTGCGGCGTGTGACCCGTGCTGCGGCTGCAGCTGCCGCGGCTACCATGGCATTGG
CTGCACCTTCTTCACCCACCCCTGAGTCTCCCACGATGCTGACTAAGAAGCCCGAGGATAACCACACCCA
GTGCCAGCTGGTGCCTGTGGTGGAGATCGGCATCAGTGAGCGCCAGAATGCTGAGCAGCATGTCACCCAG
CTCATGTCCACCGAGCCTCTGCCCCGCACTCTGTCCCCGACTCCAGCTTCAGCCACAGCTCCAACCTCCC
AGGGCATCCCGACATCAGATGAGGAATCAACACCTAAGAAGTCGAAGGCCAGGATACTGGAGTCCATCAC
AGTGAGCTCCCTGATGGCTACACCCCAGGACCCCAAGGGTCAAGGGGTCGGGACGGGGCGGTCTGCGTCT
AAGCTCAGGATTGCGCAGGTCTCCCCTGGCCCACGGGACTCGCCAGCCTTTCCAGATTCTCCATGGCGGG
AGCGGGTGCTGGCTCCCATCCTGCCGGATAACTTCTCCACGCCCACGGGCTCTCGCACGGACTCTCAATC
GGTGCGGCACAGCCCGATCGCCCCGTCTTCCCCGAGTCCCCGAGTCTTAGCCCAGAAGTACTCTCTGGTG
GCCAAACAGGAAAGTGTTGTCCGCAGGGCGAGCAGAAGGCTTGCCAAGAAGACTGCCGAAGAGCCAGCTG
CCTCTGGCCGCATCATCTGTCACAGTTACCTGGAGAGGCTCCTGAATGTTGAGGTGCCCCAGAAAGTTGG
TTCTGAGCAGAAGGAACCCCCCGAGGAGGCTGAGCCTGTGGCGGCAGCTGAGCCAGAGGTCCCTGAGAAC
AACGGAAATAACTCGTGGCCCCACAATGACACAGAGATCGCCAACAGCACACCCAACCCGAAGCCTGCAG
CCAGCAGCCCGGAAACACCCTCTGCAGGGCAGCAAGAGGCCAAGACGGACCAAGCAGATGGACCCAGAGA
GCCACCGCAGAGTGCCAGGAGGAAGCGCAGCTACAAGCAGGCCGTGAGTGAGCTGGACGAGGAGCAGCAC
CTGGAGGATGAGGAGCTGCAGCCCCCCAGGAGCAAGACCCCTTCCTCACCCTGCCCAGCCAGCAAGGTGG
TACGGCCCCTCCGGACCTTTCTGCACACAGTGCAGAGGAACCAGATGCTCACGACCCCGACCTCAGCCCC
ACGCAGCGTCATGAAGTCCTTTATTAAGCGCAACACTCCCCTGCGCATGGACCCCAAGTGCAGCTTCGTC
GAGAAGGAGCGGCAGCGCCTGGAGAATCTGCGGCGGAAGGAGGAGGCCGAGCAGCTGCGCAGGCAGAAGG
TGGAGGAGGACAAGCGGCGGCGGCTGGAGGAGGTGAAGCTGAAGCGTGAGGAACGCCTCCGCAAGGTGCT
GCAGGCCCGCGAGCGGGTGGAGCAGATGAAGGAGGAGAAGAAGAAGCAGATTGAGCAGAAGTTTGCTCAG
ATCGACGAGAAGACTGAGAAGGCCAAGGAGGAGCGGCTGGCAGAGGAGAAGGCCAAGAAAAAGGCGGCGG
CCAAGAAGATGGAGGAGGTGGAAGCACGCAGGAAGCAGGAAGAGGATGCACGTAGGCTCAGGTGGCTGCA
GCAGGAGGAGGAAGAGCGGCGGCACCAAGAGCTGCTGCAGAAGAAGAAGGAAGAGGAGCAGGAGCGGCTG
CGGAAGGCGGCCGAGGCTAAGCGGCTGGCAGAGCAGCGGGAGCAGGAGCGGCGGGAGCAGGAGCGGCGCG
AGCAGGAGCGGCGCGAGCAGGAGCGGCGGGAGCAGGAGCGGCGCGAGCAGGAGCGACAGCTGGCAGAGCA
GGAGCGTCGGCGGGAGCAGGAGCGGCTCCAGGCCGAGAGGGAGCTGCAGGAGCGGGAGAAGGCCCTGCGG
CTGCAGAAGGAGCAGCTGCAGAGGGAACTGGAGGAGAAGAAGAAGAAGGAAGAGCAGCAGCGTCTGGCTG
AGCGGCAGCTGCAGGAGGAGCAAGAGAAGAAAGCCAAGGAGGCAGTAGGGGCCAGCAAGGCCCTGAATGT
GACTGTGGACGTGCAGTCTCCAGCTTGTACCTCATATCAAATGACTCCGCAAGGGCACAGGGCCCCTCCC
AAGATCAACCCAGATAACTACGGGATGGATCTGAATAGCGACGACTCCACCGATGATGAGGCCCATCCCC
GGAAGCCCATCCCCACCTGGGCCCGAGGCACCCCGCTCAGCCAGGCTATCATTCACCAGTACTACCACCC
ACCGAACCTTCTGGAGCTCTTTGGAACCATTCTCCCACTGGACTTGGAGGATATCTTCAAGAAGAGCAAG
CCCCGCTATCACAAGCGCACCAGCTCTGCTGTCTGGAACTCACCGCCCCTGCAGGGCGCCAGGGTCCCCA
GCAGCCTGGCCTACAGCCTGAAGAAGCACAAGCTTCGAATTCTGCAGTCGACGGTACCGCGGGCCCGGGA
TCCACCGGTCGCCACCATGGTGAGCAAGGGCGAGGAGCTGTTCACCGGGGTGGTGCCCATCCTGGTCGAG
CTGGACGGCGACGTAAACGGCCACAAGTTCAGCGTGTCCGGCGAGGGCGAGGGCGATGCCACCTACGGCA
AGCTGACCCTGAAGTTCATCTGCACCACCGGCAAGCTGCCCGTGCCCTGGCCCACCCTCGTGACCACCCT
GACCTACGGCGTGCAGTGCTTCAGCCGCTACCCCGACCACATGAAGCAGCACGACTTCTTCAAGTCCGCC
ATGCCCGAAGGCTACGTCCAGGAGCGCACCATCTTCTTCAAGGACGACGGCAACTACAAGACCCGCGCCG
AGGTGAAGTTCGAGGGCGACACCCTGGTGAACCGCATCGAGCTGAAGGGCATCGACTTCAAGGAGGACGG
CAACATCCTGGGGCACAAGCTGGAGTACAACTACAACAGCCACAACGTCTATATCATGGCCGACAAGCAG
AAGAACGGCATCAAGGTGAACTTCAAGATCCGCCACAACATCGAGGACGGCAGCGTGCAGCTCGCCGACC
ACTACCAGCAGAACACCCCCATCGGCGACGGCCCCGTGCTGCTGCCCGACAACCACTACCTGAGCACCCA
GTCCGCCCTGAGCAAAGACCCCAACGAGAAGCGCGATCACATGGTCCTGCTGGAGTTCGTGACCGCCGCC
GGGATCACTCTCGGCATGGACGAGCTGTACAAGTAAAGCGGCCGCTCGAGTCTAGAGGGCCCGTTTAAAC
CCGCTGATCAGCCTCGACTGTGCCTTCTAGTTGCCAGCCATCTGTTGTTTGCCCCTCCCCCGTGCCTTCC
TTGACCCTGGAAGGTGCCACTCCCACTGTCCTTTCCTAATAAAATGAGGAAATTGCATCGCATTGTCTGA
GTAGGTGTCATTCTATTCTGGGGGGTGGGGTGGGGCAGGACAGCAAGGGGGAGGATTGGGAAGACAATAG
CAGGCATGCTGGGGATGCGGTGGGCTCTATGGCTTCTGAGGCGGAAAGAACCAGCTGGGGCTCTAGGGGG
TATCCCC
[124 nt withheld, positions 5398-5521]
C
[91 nt withheld, positions 5523-5613]
A
[49 nt withheld, positions 5615-5663]
CCTTTGACGTTGGAGTCCACGTTCTTT
[37 nt withheld, positions 5691-5727]
ACCCTATCTCGGTCTATTCTTTTGATTTATAAGGGATTTTGCCGATTTCGGCCTATTGGTTAAAAAATGA
GCTGATTTAACAAAAATTTAACGCGAATTAATTCTGTGGAATGTGTGTCAGTTAGGGTGTGGAAAGTCCC
CAGGCTCCCCAGCAGGCAGAAGTATGCAAAGCATGCATCTCAATTAGTCAGCAACCAGGTGTGGAAAGTC
CCCAGGCTCCCCAGCAGGCAGAAGTATGCAAAGCATGCATCTCAATTAGTCAGCAACCATAGTCCCGCCC
CTAACTCCGCCCATCCCGCCCCTAACTCCGCCCAGTTCCGCCCATTCTCCGCCCCATGGCTGACTAATTT
TTTTTATTTATGCAGAGGCCGAGGCCGCCTCTGCCTCTGAGCTATTCCAGAAGTAGTGAGGAGGCTTTTT
TGGAGGCCTAGGCTTTTGCAAAAAGCTCCCGGGAGCTTGTATATCCATTTTCGGATCTGATCAGCACGTG
TTGACAATTAATCATCGGCATAGTATATCGGCATAGTATAATACGACAAGGTGAGGAACTAAACCATGGC
CAAGTTGACCAGTGCCGTTCCGGTGCTCACCGCGCGCGACGTCGCCGGAGCGGTCGAGTTCTGGACCGAC
CGGCTCGGGTTCTCCCGGGACTTCGTGGAGGACGACTTCGCCGGTGTGGTCCGGGACGACGTGACCCTGT
TCATCAGCGCGGTCCAGGACCAGGTGGTGCCGGACAACACCCTGGCCTGGGTGTGGGTGCGCGGCCTGGA
CGAGCTGTACGCCGAGTGGTCGGAGGTCGTGTCCACGAACTTCCGGGACGCCTCCGGGCCGGCCATGACC
GAGATCGGCGAGCAGCCGTGGGGGCGGGAGTTCGCCCTGCGCGACCCGGCCGGCAACTGCGTGCACTTCG
TGGCCGAGGAGCAGGACTGACACGTGCTACGAGATTTCGATTCCACCGCCGCCTTCTATGAAAGGTTGGG
CTTCGGAATCGTTTTCCGGGACGCCGGCTGGATGATCCTCCAGCGCGGGGATCTCATGCTGGAGTTCTTC
GCCCACCCCAACTTGTTTATTGCAGCTTATAATGGTTACAAATAAAGCAATAGCATCACAAATTTCACAA
ATAAAGCATTTTTTTCACTGCATTCTAGTTGTGGTTTGTCCAAACTCATCAATGTATCTTATCATGTCTG
TATACCGTCGACCTCTAGCTAGAGCTTGGCGTAATCATGGTCATAGCTGTTTCCTGTGTGAAATTGTTAT
CCGCTCACAATTCCACACAACATACGAGCCGGAAGCATAAAGTGTAAAGCCTGGGGTGCCTAATGAGTGA
GCTAACTCACATTAATTGCGTTGCGCTCACTGCCCGCTTTCCAGTCGGGAAACCTGTCGTGCCAGCTGCA
TTAATGAATCGGCCAACGCGCGGGGAGAGGCGGTTTGCGTATTGGGCGCTCTTCCGCTTCCTCGCTCACT
GACTCGCTGCGCTCGGTCGTTCGGCTGCGGCGAGCGGTATCAGCTCACTCAAAGGCGGTAATACGGTTAT
CCACAGAATCAGGGGATAACGCAGGAAAGAACATGTGAGCAAAAGGCCAGCAAAAGGCCAGGAACCGTAA
AAAGGCCGCGTTGCTGGCGTTTTTCCATAGGCTCCGCCCCCCTGACGAGCATCACAAAAATCGACGCTCA
AGTCAGAGGTGGCGAAACCCGACAGGACTATAAAGATACCAGGCGTTTCCCCCTGGAAGCTCCCTCGTGC
GCTCTCCTGTTCCGACCCTGCCGCTTACCGGATACCTGTCCGCCTTTCTCCCTTCGGGAAGCGTGGCGCT
TTCTCATAGCTCACGCTGTAGGTATCTCAGTTCGGTGTAGGTCGTTCGCTCCAAGCTGGGCTGTGTGCAC
GAACCCCCCGTTCAGCCCGACCGCTGCGCCTTATCCGGTAACTATCGTCTTGAGTCCAACCCGGTAAGAC
ACGACTTATCGCCACTGGCAGCAGCCACTGGTAACAGGATTAGCAGAGCGAGGTATGTAGGCGGTGCTAC
AGAGTTCTTGAAGTGGTGGCCTAACTACGGCTACACTAGAAGAACAGTATTTGGTATCTGCGCTCTGCTG
AAGCCAGTTACCTTCGGAAAAAGAGTTGGTAGCTCTTGATCCGGCAAACAAACCACCGCTGGTAGCGGTT
TTTTTGTTTGCAAGCAGCAGATTACGCGCAGAAAAAAAGGATCTCAAGAAGATCCTTTGATCTTTTCTAC
GGGGTCTGACGCTCAGTGGAACGAAAACTCACGTTAAGGGATTTTGGTCATGAGATTATCAAAAAGGATC
TTCACCTAGATCCTTTTAAATTAAAAATGAAGTTTTAAATCAATCTAAAGTATATATGAGTAAACTTGGT
CTGACAGTTACCAATGCTTAATCAGTGAGGCACCTATCTCAGCGATCTGTCTATTTCGTTCATCCATAGT
TGCCTGACTCCCCGTCGTGTAGATAACTACGATACGGGAGGGCTTACCATCTGGCCCCAGTGCTGCAATG
ATACCGCGAGACCCACGCTCACCGGCTCCAGATTTATCAGCAATAAACCAGCCAGCCGGAAGGGCCGAGC
GCAGAAGTGGTCCTGCAACTTTATCCGCCTCCATCCAGTCTATTAATTGTTGCCGGGAAGCTAGAGTAAG
TAGTTCGCCAGTTAATAGTTTGCGCAACGTTGTTGCCATTGCTACAGGCATCGTGGTGTCACGCTCGTCG
TTTGGTATGGCTTCATTCAGCTCCGGTTCCCAACGATCAAGGCGAGTTACATGATCCCCCATGTTGTGCA
AAAAAGCGGTTAGCTCCTTCGGTCCTCCGATCGTTGTCAGAAGTAAGTTGGCCGCAGTGTTATCACTCAT
GGTTATGGCAGCACTGCATAATTCTCTTACTGTCATGCCATCCGTAAGATGCTTTTCTGTGACTGGTGAG
TACTCAACCAAGTCATTCTGAGAATAGTGTATGCGGCGACCGAGTTGCTCTTGCCCGGCGTCAATACGGG
ATAATACCGCGCCACATAGCAGAACTTTAAAAGTGCTCATCATTGGAAAACGTTCTTCGGGGCGAAAACT
CTCAAGGATCTTACCGCTGTTGAGATCCAGTTCGATGTAACCCACTCGTGCACCCAACTGATCTTCAGCA
TCTTTTACTTTCACCAGCGTTTCTGGGTGAGCAAAAACAGGAAGGCAAAATGCCGCAAAAAAGGGAATAA
GGGCGACACGGAAATGTTGAATACTCATACTCTTCCTTTTTCAATATTATTGAAGCATTTATCAGGGTTA
TTGTCTCATGAGCGGATACATATTTGAATGTATTTAGAAAAATAAACAAATAGGGGTTCCGCGCACATTT
CCCCGAAAAGTGCCACCTGACGTC
