Features (pLannotate 1.2.2; 26 found; start..end, strand, type, name):
     28..80      -  misc_feature   bom (fragment): basis of mobility region from pBR322
    235..614     +  enhancer       CMV enhancer: human cytomegalovirus immediate early enhancer
    615..818     +  promoter       CMV promoter: human cytomegalovirus (CMV) immediate early promoter
    820..839     +  promoter       PLtetO-1 promoter (fragment): modified phage lambda PL promoter with tet operator sites (Lutz and Bujard, 1997)
    841..860     +  promoter       PLtetO-1 promoter (fragment): modified phage lambda PL promoter with tet operator sites (Lutz and Bujard, 1997)
    868..901     +  promoter       TRE3GV promoter (fragment): 3rd-generation Tet-responsive promoter that can be activated by binding of Tet-On® 3G, optimized for retroviral and lentiviral vectors
    997..1014    +  misc_feature   MCS (fragment): multiple cloning site
   1075..1686    +  CDS            MIS12: MIS12_HUMAN - Experimental evidence at protein level: Swiss-Prot protein existence level 1. Part of the MIS12 complex which is required for normal chromosome alignment and segregation and for kinetochore formation during mitosis (PubMed:12515822, PubMed:15502821, PubMed:16585270). Essential for proper kinetochore microtubule attachments (PubMed:23891108). From Homo sapiens (Human).
   1654..4299    +  CDS            INCENP: INCE_HUMAN - Experimental evidence at protein level: Swiss-Prot protein existence level 1. Component of the chromosomal passenger complex (CPC), a complex that acts as a key regulator of mitosis. The CPC complex has essential functions at the centromere in ensuring correct chromosome alignment and segregation and is required for chromatin-induced microtubule stabilization and spindle assembly. Acts as a scaffold regulating CPC localization and activity. The C-terminus associates with AURKB or AURKC, the N-terminus associated with BIRC5/survivin and CDCA8/borealin tethers the CPC to the inner c
   4299..4343    +  misc_feature   MCS (fragment): multiple cloning site
   4357..5076    +  CDS            EGFP: the original enhanced GFP (Yang et al., 1996) mammalian codon-optimized
   5128..5352    +  polyA_signal   bGH poly(A) signal: bovine growth hormone polyadenylation signal
   5356..5377    +  promoter       SV40 promoter (fragment): SV40 enhancer and early promoter
   5398..5826    +  rep_origin     f1 ori (sequence partly withheld): f1 bacteriophage origin of replication; arrow indicates direction of (+) strand synthesis
   5840..6169    +  promoter       SV40 promoter: SV40 enhancer and early promoter
   6217..6264    +  promoter       EM7 promoter: synthetic bacterial promoter&nbsp
   6283..6657    +  CDS            BleoR: antibiotic-binding protein; Sh ble from Streptoalloteichus hindustanus; confers resistance to bleomycin, phleomycin, and Zeocin™
   6667..6792    +  CDS            ble (fragment): BLE_KLEPN - Experimental evidence at protein level: Swiss-Prot protein existence level 1. Binding protein with a strong affinity to the bleomycin family of antibiotics. Binds to CL990; an antimitotic-antibiotic compound. From Klebsiella pneumoniae.
   6787..6908    +  polyA_signal   SV40 poly(A) signal: SV40 polyadenylation signal
   6981..6997    -  protein_bind   lac operator: The lac repressor binds to the lac operator to inhibit transcription in E. coli. This inhibition can be relieved by adding lactose or isopropyl-β-D-thiogalactopyranoside (IPTG). lac repressor encoded by lacI
   7005..7035    -  promoter       lac promoter: promoter for the E. coli lac operon
   7050..7071    -  protein_bind   CAP binding site: CAP binding activates transcription in the presence of cAMP. E. coli catabolite activator protein
   7084..7176    -  CDS            lacI (fragment): lac repressor; lacI; The lac repressor binds to the lac operator to inhibit transcription in E. coli. This inhibition can be relieved by adding lactose or isopropyl-β-D-thiogalactopyranoside (IPTG).
   7359..7947    -  rep_origin     ori: high-copy-number ColE1/pMB1/pBR322/pUC origin of replication
   8118..8978    -  CDS            AmpR: β-lactamase; bla; confers resistance to ampicillin, carbenicillin, and related antibiotics
   8979..9083    -  promoter       AmpR promoter: bla
>Addgene plasmid #108485 | pcDNA4-Tet-on-vsv-Mis12-dCEN-Incenp-GFP | addgene full sequence | sequence record 208769 | Addgene NGS Result
GACGGATCGGGAGATCTCCCGATCCCCTATGGTGCACTCTCAGTACAATCTGCTCTGATGCCGCATAGTT
AAGCCAGTATCTGCTCCCTGCTTGTGTGTTGGAGGTCGCTGAGTAGTGCGCGAGCAAAATTTAAGCTACA
ACAAGGCAAGGCTTGACCGACAATTGCATGAAGAATCTGCTTAGGGTTAGGCGTTTTGCGCTGCTTCGCG
ATGTACGGGCCAGATATACGCGTTGACATTGATTATTGACTAGTTATTAATAGTAATCAATTACGGGGTC
ATTAGTTCATAGCCCATATATGGAGTTCCGCGTTACATAACTTACGGTAAATGGCCCGCCTGGCTGACCG
CCCAACGACCCCCGCCCATTGACGTCAATAATGACGTATGTTCCCATAGTAACGCCAATAGGGACTTTCC
ATTGACGTCAATGGGTGGAGTATTTACGGTAAACTGCCCACTTGGCAGTACATCAAGTGTATCATATGCC
AAGTACGCCCCCTATTGACGTCAATGACGGTAAATGGCCCGCCTGGCATTATGCCCAGTACATGACCTTA
TGGGACTTTCCTACTTGGCAGTACATCTACGTATTAGTCATCGCTATTACCATGGTGATGCGGTTTTGGC
AGTACATCAATGGGCGTGGATAGCGGTTTGACTCACGGGGATTTCCAAGTCTCCACCCCATTGACGTCAA
TGGGAGTTTGTTTTGGCACCAAAATCAACGGGACTTTCCAAAATGTCGTAACAACTCCGCCCCATTGACG
CAAATGGGCGGTAGGCGTGTACGGTGGGAGGTCTATATAAGCAGAGCTCTCCCTATCAGTGATAGAGATC
TCCCTATCAGTGATAGAGATCGTCGACGAGCTCGTTTAGTGAACCGTCAGATCGCCTGGAGACGCCATCC
ACGCTGTTTTGACCTCCATAGAAGACACCGGGACCGATCCAGCCTCCGGACTCTAGCGTTTAAACTTAAG
CTTGGTACCGAGCTCGGATCTCGAGCTCAAGCTTGGTACCGGATCCGCCACCATGTACACCGACATCGAG
ATGAACCGGTTGGGCAAGGAATTCTCTGTGGATCCAATGACCTACGAGGCCCAGTTCTTTGGCTTCACGC
CACAAACGTGCATGCTTCGGATCTACATTGCATTTCAAGACTACCTATTTGAAGTGATGCAGGCCGTTGA
ACAGGTTATTCTGAAGAAGCTGGATGGCATCCCAGACTGTGACATTAGCCCAGTGCAGATTCGCAAATGC
ACAGAGAAGTTTCTTTGCTTCATGAAAGGACATTTTGATAACCTTTTTAGCAAAATGGAGCAACTGTTTT
TGCAGCTGATTTTACGTATTCCCTCAAACATCTTGCTTCCTGAAGATAAATGTAAGGAGACACCTTATAG
TGAGGAAGATTTTCAGCATCTCCAGAAAGAAATTGAACAGTTACAGGAGAAGTACAAGACTGAATTATGT
ACTAAGCAGGCCCTTCTTGCAGAATTAGAAGAGCAAAAAATTGTTCAGGCCAAACTCAAACAGACGTTGA
CTTTCTTTGATGAGCTTCATAATGTTGGCAGAGATCATGGGACTAGTGATTTTAGGGAGAGTTTAGTATC
CCTGGTTCAGAACTCCAGAAAACTACAGAACATTAGAGACAATGTGGAAAAGGAATCGAAACGACTGAAA
ATATCTGAATTCAGCAAAGAGCCAGAGCTGATGCCCAAAACACCTTCTCAGAAGAACCGACGGAAGAAGA
GACGGATTTCTTATGTTCAGGATGAAAACAGAGATCCCATCAGGAGAAGGTTATCCCGCAGAAAGTCTCG
GAGCAGCCAGCTGAGCTCCCGACGCCTCCGCAGCAAGGACAGTGTAGAGAAGCTGGCTACAGTGGTCGGG
GAGAACGGCTCCGTTCTGCGGCGTGTGACCCGTGCTGCGGCTGCAGCTGCCGCGGCTACCATGGCATTGG
CTGCACCTTCTTCACCCACCCCTGAGTCTCCCACGATGCTGACTAAGAAGCCCGAGGATAACCACACCCA
GTGCCAGCTGGTGCCTGTGGTGGAGATCGGCATCAGTGAGCGCCAGAATGCTGAGCAGCATGTCACCCAG
CTCATGTCCACCGAGCCTCTGCCCCGCACTCTGTCCCCGACTCCAGCTTCAGCCACAGCTCCAACCTCCC
AGGGCATCCCGACATCAGATGAGGAATCAACACCTAAGAAGTCGAAGGCCAGGATACTGGAGTCCATCAC
AGTGAGCTCCCTGATGGCTACACCCCAGGACCCCAAGGGTCAAGGGGTCGGGACGGGGCGGTCTGCGTCT
AAGCTCAGGATTGCGCAGGTCTCCCCTGGCCCACGGGACTCGCCAGCCTTTCCAGATTCTCCATGGCGGG
AGCGGGTGCTGGCTCCCATCCTGCCGGATAACTTCTCCACGCCCACGGGCTCTCGCACGGACTCTCAATC
GGTGCGGCACAGCCCGATCGCCCCGTCTTCCCCGAGTCCCCGAGTCTTAGCCCAGAAGTACTCTCTGGTG
GCCAAACAGGAAAGTGTTGTCCGCAGGGCGAGCAGAAGGCTTGCCAAGAAGACTGCCGAAGAGCCAGCTG
CCTCTGGCCGCATCATCTGTCACAGTTACCTGGAGAGGCTCCTGAATGTTGAGGTGCCCCAGAAAGTTGG
TTCTGAGCAGAAGGAACCCCCCGAGGAGGCTGAGCCTGTGGCGGCAGCTGAGCCAGAGGTCCCTGAGAAC
AACGGAAATAACTCGTGGCCCCACAATGACACAGAGATCGCCAACAGCACACCCAACCCGAAGCCTGCAG
CCAGCAGCCCGGAAACACCCTCTGCAGGGCAGCAAGAGGCCAAGACGGACCAAGCAGATGGACCCAGAGA
GCCACCGCAGAGTGCCAGGAGGAAGCGCAGCTACAAGCAGGCCGTGAGTGAGCTGGACGAGGAGCAGCAC
CTGGAGGATGAGGAGCTGCAGCCCCCCAGGAGCAAGACCCCTTCCTCACCCTGCCCAGCCAGCAAGGTGG
TACGGCCCCTCCGGACCTTTCTGCACACAGTGCAGAGGAACCAGATGCTCACGACCCCGACCTCAGCCCC
ACGCAGCGTCATGAAGTCCTTTATTAAGCGCAACACTCCCCTGCGCATGGACCCCAAGTGCAGCTTCGTC
GAGAAGGAGCGGCAGCGCCTGGAGAATCTGCGGCGGAAGGAGGAGGCCGAGCAGCTGCGCAGGCAGAAGG
TGGAGGAGGACAAGCGGCGGCGGCTGGAGGAGGTGAAGCTGAAGCGTGAGGAACGCCTCCGCAAGGTGCT
GCAGGCCCGCGAGCGGGTGGAGCAGATGAAGGAGGAGAAGAAGAAGCAGATTGAGCAGAAGTTTGCTCAG
ATCGACGAGAAGACTGAGAAGGCCAAGGAGGAGCGGCTGGCAGAGGAGAAGGCCAAGAAAAAGGCGGCGG
CCAAGAAGATGGAGGAGGTGGAAGCACGCAGGAAGCAGGAAGAGGATGCACGTAGGCTCAGGTGGCTGCA
GCAGGAGGAGGAAGAGCGGCGGCACCAAGAGCTGCTGCAGAAGAAGAAGGAAGAGGAGCAGGAGCGGCTG
CGGAAGGCGGCCGAGGCTAAGCGGCTGGCAGAGCAGCGGGAGCAGGAGCGGCGGGAGCAGGAGCGGCGCG
AGCAGGAGCGGCGCGAGCAGGAGCGGCGGGAGCAGGAGCGGCGCGAGCAGGAGCGACAGCTGGCAGAGCA
GGAGCGTCGGCGGGAGCAGGAGCGGCTCCAGGCCGAGAGGGAGCTGCAGGAGCGGGAGAAGGCCCTGCGG
CTGCAGAAGGAGCAGCTGCAGAGGGAACTGGAGGAGAAGAAGAAGAAGGAAGAGCAGCAGCGTCTGGCTG
AGCGGCAGCTGCAGGAGGAGCAAGAGAAGAAAGCCAAGGAGGCAGCAGGGGCCAGCAAGGCCCTGAATGT
GACTGTGGACGTGCAGTCTCCAGCTTGTACCTCATATCAGATGACTCCGCAAGGGCACAGGGCCCCTCCC
AAGATCAACCCAGATAACTACGGGATGGATCTGAATAGCGACGACTCCACCGATGATGAGGCCCATCCCC
GGAAGCCCATCCCCACCTGGGCCCGAGGCACCCCGCTCAGCCAGGCTATCATTCACCAGTACTACCACCC
ACCGAACCTTCTGGAGCTCTTTGGAACCATTCTCCCACTGGACTTGGAGGATATCTTCAAGAAGAGCAAG
CCCCGCTATCACAAGCGCACCAGCTCTGCTGTCTGGAACTCACCGCCCCTGCAGGGCGCCAGGGTCCCCA
GCAGCCTGGCCTACAGCCTGAAGAAGCACAAGCTTCGAATTCTGCAGTCGACGGTACCGCGGGCCCGGGA
TCCACCGGTCGCCACCATGGTGAGCAAGGGCGAGGAGCTGTTCACCGGGGTGGTGCCCATCCTGGTCGAG
CTGGACGGCGACGTAAACGGCCACAAGTTCAGCGTGTCCGGCGAGGGCGAGGGCGATGCCACCTACGGCA
AGCTGACCCTGAAGTTCATCTGCACCACCGGCAAGCTGCCCGTGCCCTGGCCCACCCTCGTGACCACCCT
GACCTACGGCGTGCAGTGCTTCAGCCGCTACCCCGACCACATGAAGCAGCACGACTTCTTCAAGTCCGCC
ATGCCCGAAGGCTACGTCCAGGAGCGCACCATCTTCTTCAAGGACGACGGCAACTACAAGACCCGCGCCG
AGGTGAAGTTCGAGGGCGACACCCTGGTGAACCGCATCGAGCTGAAGGGCATCGACTTCAAGGAGGACGG
CAACATCCTGGGGCACAAGCTGGAGTACAACTACAACAGCCACAACGTCTATATCATGGCCGACAAGCAG
AAGAACGGCATCAAGGTGAACTTCAAGATCCGCCACAACATCGAGGACGGCAGCGTGCAGCTCGCCGACC
ACTACCAGCAGAACACCCCCATCGGCGACGGCCCCGTGCTGCTGCCCGACAACCACTACCTGAGCACCCA
GTCCGCCCTGAGCAAAGACCCCAACGAGAAGCGCGATCACATGGTCCTGCTGGAGTTCGTGACCGCCGCC
GGGATCACTCTCGGCATGGACGAGCTGTACAAGTAAAGCGGCCGCTCGAGTCTAGAGGGCCCGTTTAAAC
CCGCTGATCAGCCTCGACTGTGCCTTCTAGTTGCCAGCCATCTGTTGTTTGCCCCTCCCCCGTGCCTTCC
TTGACCCTGGAAGGTGCCACTCCCACTGTCCTTTCCTAATAAAATGAGGAAATTGCATCGCATTGTCTGA
GTAGGTGTCATTCTATTCTGGGGGGTGGGGTGGGGCAGGACAGCAAGGGGGAGGATTGGGAAGACAATAG
CAGGCATGCTGGGGATGCGGTGGGCTCTATGGCTTCTGAGGCGGAAAGAACCAGCTGGGGCTCTAGGGGG
TATCCCC
[124 nt withheld, positions 5398-5521]
C
[91 nt withheld, positions 5523-5613]
A
[49 nt withheld, positions 5615-5663]
CCTTTGACGTTGGAGTCCACGTTCTTT
[37 nt withheld, positions 5691-5727]
ACCCTATCTCGGTCTATTCTTTTGATTTATAAGGGATTTTGCCGATTTCGGCCTATTGGTTAAAAAATGA
GCTGATTTAACAAAAATTTAACGCGAATTAATTCTGTGGAATGTGTGTCAGTTAGGGTGTGGAAAGTCCC
CAGGCTCCCCAGCAGGCAGAAGTATGCAAAGCATGCATCTCAATTAGTCAGCAACCAGGTGTGGAAAGTC
CCCAGGCTCCCCAGCAGGCAGAAGTATGCAAAGCATGCATCTCAATTAGTCAGCAACCATAGTCCCGCCC
CTAACTCCGCCCATCCCGCCCCTAACTCCGCCCAGTTCCGCCCATTCTCCGCCCCATGGCTGACTAATTT
TTTTTATTTATGCAGAGGCCGAGGCCGCCTCTGCCTCTGAGCTATTCCAGAAGTAGTGAGGAGGCTTTTT
TGGAGGCCTAGGCTTTTGCAAAAAGCTCCCGGGAGCTTGTATATCCATTTTCGGATCTGATCAGCACGTG
TTGACAATTAATCATCGGCATAGTATATCGGCATAGTATAATACGACAAGGTGAGGAACTAAACCATGGC
CAAGTTGACCAGTGCCGTTCCGGTGCTCACCGCGCGCGACGTCGCCGGAGCGGTCGAGTTCTGGACCGAC
CGGCTCGGGTTCTCCCGGGACTTCGTGGAGGACGACTTCGCCGGTGTGGTCCGGGACGACGTGACCCTGT
TCATCAGCGCGGTCCAGGACCAGGTGGTGCCGGACAACACCCTGGCCTGGGTGTGGGTGCGCGGCCTGGA
CGAGCTGTACGCCGAGTGGTCGGAGGTCGTGTCCACGAACTTCCGGGACGCCTCCGGGCCGGCCATGACC
GAGATCGGCGAGCAGCCGTGGGGGCGGGAGTTCGCCCTGCGCGACCCGGCCGGCAACTGCGTGCACTTCG
TGGCCGAGGAGCAGGACTGACACGTGCTACGAGATTTCGATTCCACCGCCGCCTTCTATGAAAGGTTGGG
CTTCGGAATCGTTTTCCGGGACGCCGGCTGGATGATCCTCCAGCGCGGGGATCTCATGCTGGAGTTCTTC
GCCCACCCCAACTTGTTTATTGCAGCTTATAATGGTTACAAATAAAGCAATAGCATCACAAATTTCACAA
ATAAAGCATTTTTTTCACTGCATTCTAGTTGTGGTTTGTCCAAACTCATCAATGTATCTTATCATGTCTG
TATACCGTCGACCTCTAGCTAGAGCTTGGCGTAATCATGGTCATAGCTGTTTCCTGTGTGAAATTGTTAT
CCGCTCACAATTCCACACAACATACGAGCCGGAAGCATAAAGTGTAAAGCCTGGGGTGCCTAATGAGTGA
GCTAACTCACATTAATTGCGTTGCGCTCACTGCCCGCTTTCCAGTCGGGAAACCTGTCGTGCCAGCTGCA
TTAATGAATCGGCCAACGCGCGGGGAGAGGCGGTTTGCGTATTGGGCGCTCTTCCGCTTCCTCGCTCACT
GACTCGCTGCGCTCGGTCGTTCGGCTGCGGCGAGCGGTATCAGCTCACTCAAAGGCGGTAATACGGTTAT
CCACAGAATCAGGGGATAACGCAGGAAAGAACATGTGAGCAAAAGGCCAGCAAAAGGCCAGGAACCGTAA
AAAGGCCGCGTTGCTGGCGTTTTTCCATAGGCTCCGCCCCCCTGACGAGCATCACAAAAATCGACGCTCA
AGTCAGAGGTGGCGAAACCCGACAGGACTATAAAGATACCAGGCGTTTCCCCCTGGAAGCTCCCTCGTGC
GCTCTCCTGTTCCGACCCTGCCGCTTACCGGATACCTGTCCGCCTTTCTCCCTTCGGGAAGCGTGGCGCT
TTCTCATAGCTCACGCTGTAGGTATCTCAGTTCGGTGTAGGTCGTTCGCTCCAAGCTGGGCTGTGTGCAC
GAACCCCCCGTTCAGCCCGACCGCTGCGCCTTATCCGGTAACTATCGTCTTGAGTCCAACCCGGTAAGAC
ACGACTTATCGCCACTGGCAGCAGCCACTGGTAACAGGATTAGCAGAGCGAGGTATGTAGGCGGTGCTAC
AGAGTTCTTGAAGTGGTGGCCTAACTACGGCTACACTAGAAGAACAGTATTTGGTATCTGCGCTCTGCTG
AAGCCAGTTACCTTCGGAAAAAGAGTTGGTAGCTCTTGATCCGGCAAACAAACCACCGCTGGTAGCGGTG
GTTTTTTTGTTTGCAAGCAGCAGATTACGCGCAGAAAAAAAGGATCTCAAGAAGATCCTTTGATCTTTTC
TACGGGGTCTGACGCTCAGTGGAACGAAAACTCACGTTAAGGGATTTTGGTCATGAGATTATCAAAAAGG
ATCTTCACCTAGATCCTTTTAAATTAAAAATGAAGTTTTAAATCAATCTAAAGTATATATGAGTAAACTT
GGTCTGACAGTTACCAATGCTTAATCAGTGAGGCACCTATCTCAGCGATCTGTCTATTTCGTTCATCCAT
AGTTGCCTGACTCCCCGTCGTGTAGATAACTACGATACGGGAGGGCTTACCATCTGGCCCCAGTGCTGCA
ATGATACCGCGAGACCCACGCTCACCGGCTCCAGATTTATCAGCAATAAACCAGCCAGCCGGAAGGGCCG
AGCGCAGAAGTGGTCCTGCAACTTTATCCGCCTCCATCCAGTCTATTAATTGTTGCCGGGAAGCTAGAGT
AAGTAGTTCGCCAGTTAATAGTTTGCGCAACGTTGTTGCCATTGCTACAGGCATCGTGGTGTCACGCTCG
TCGTTTGGTATGGCTTCATTCAGCTCCGGTTCCCAACGATCAAGGCGAGTTACATGATCCCCCATGTTGT
GCAAAAAAGCGGTTAGCTCCTTCGGTCCTCCGATCGTTGTCAGAAGTAAGTTGGCCGCAGTGTTATCACT
CATGGTTATGGCAGCACTGCATAATTCTCTTACTGTCATGCCATCCGTAAGATGCTTTTCTGTGACTGGT
GAGTACTCAACCAAGTCATTCTGAGAATAGTGTATGCGGCGACCGAGTTGCTCTTGCCCGGCGTCAATAC
GGGATAATACCGCGCCACATAGCAGAACTTTAAAAGTGCTCATCATTGGAAAACGTTCTTCGGGGCGAAA
ACTCTCAAGGATCTTACCGCTGTTGAGATCCAGTTCGATGTAACCCACTCGTGCACCCAACTGATCTTCA
GCATCTTTTACTTTCACCAGCGTTTCTGGGTGAGCAAAAACAGGAAGGCAAAATGCCGCAAAAAAGGGAA
TAAGGGCGACACGGAAATGTTGAATACTCATACTCTTCCTTTTTCAATATTATTGAAGCATTTATCAGGG
TTATTGTCTCATGAGCGGATACATATTTGAATGTATTTAGAAAAATAAACAAATAGGGGTTCCGCGCACA
TTTCCCCGAAAAGTGCCACCTGACGTC
